Addgene plasmid #141198: pcDNA4/TO/Strep-HA-ZAKalpha_deltaSdeltaCTD
Purpose: Expresses Strep-HA-ZAKalpha_deltaSdeltaCTD in mammalian cells, can be used to make inducible cell lines
Depositing lab: Simon Bekker-Jensen. Depositing organization: University of Copenhagen. Publication: ZAKalpha Recognizes Stalled Ribosomes through Partially Redundant Sensor Domains. Vind AC, Snieckute G, Blasius M, Tiedje C, Krogh N, Bekker-Jensen DB, Andersen KL, Nordgaard C, Tollenaere MAX, Lund AH, Olsen JV, Nielsen H, Bekker-Jensen S. Mol Cell. 2020 Apr 9. pii: S1097-2765(20)30189-1. doi: 10.1016/j.molcel.2020.03.021. PubMed 32289254.
Backbone
  Vector backbone: pcDNA4/TO
  Backbone manufacturer: Invitrogen
  Backbone size w/o insert (bp): 5078
  Total vector size (bp): 7300
  Modifications to backbone: Strep and HA tags were inserted between HindIII and EcoRV sites
  Vector type: Mammalian Expression
  Selectable markers: Zeocin
Growth in bacteria
  Bacterial resistance: Ampicillin, 100 μg/mL
  Growth temperature: 37°C
  Growth strain: DH5alpha
  Copy number: High Copy
Gene/Insert
  Gene/Insert name: MAP3K20 (alt names: Mitogen-activated protein kinase kinase kinase 20; MLTK; ZAK)
  Species: H. sapiens (human)
  Insert size (bp): 2200
  Mutation: deletion of last 27 amino acids and amino acids 670-712
  Entrez Gene: MAP3K20 (a.k.a. AZK, CNM6, MLK7, MLT, MLTK, MLTKalpha, MLTKbeta, MRK, SFMMP, ZAK, mlklak, pk)
  Promoter: CMV
  Tag / fusion protein: Strep, HA (N terminal on backbone)
  Cloning method: Unknown
  Sequencing primers: 5′ CMV-F; 3′ BHG-Rev
Terms and licenses: Academic/Nonprofit Terms; Industry Terms: Not Available to Industry
How to cite: pcDNA4/TO/Strep-HA-ZAKalpha_deltaSdeltaCTD was a gift from Simon Bekker-Jensen (Addgene plasmid # 141198 ; http://n2t.net/addgene:141198 ; RRID:Addgene_141198)
