[The description below was written by a language model from this plasmid's Addgene catalogue record and pLannotate feature annotations shown in this document.]
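Description:
pcDNA4/TO/Strep-HA-ZAKalpha_deltaSdeltaCTD is a mammalian expression plasmid built on the Invitrogen pcDNA4/TO backbone, designed for tetracycline-regulated expression of a tagged deletion mutant of human ZAKalpha (MAP3K20, also known as MLTK). It is propagated in E. coli through a high-copy ColE1/pUC-type origin with ampicillin resistance, and also carries an f1 origin. For selection in mammalian cells, a Zeocin resistance gene (Sh ble) sits behind tandem SV40 early and bacterial EM7 promoters and is followed by an SV40 polyadenylation signal.

The expression cassette uses the CMV immediate early enhancer and promoter. Two short tet operator matches lie immediately downstream of the promoter; the automated annotation labels them as fragments of other tet-responsive promoters, but they correspond to the tandem operators characteristic of the TO design. In cells that express the Tet repressor, transcription is held off until tetracycline or doxycycline is added, which is why the plasmid can be used to generate inducible stable cell lines. In cells without the repressor, expression should be constitutive. Strep and HA tags were inserted into the backbone upstream of the insert, giving an N-terminal fusion. The feature table detects two Strep-tag II fragments but does not separately annotate the HA tag. The roughly 2.2 kb MAP3K20 coding region lacks amino acids 670-712 and the last 27 residues, matching the "deltaS" and "deltaCTD" parts of the name, and it ends at a bGH polyadenylation signal.

The associated publication concerns ZAKalpha recognising stalled ribosomes through partially redundant sensor domains, so this double deletion most likely serves as a sensor-deficient variant. The tags would allow detection and affinity purification. The sequenced record is 7,393 nt, slightly longer than the listed total size of about 7,300 bp.
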