Features (pLannotate 1.2.2; 24 found; start..end, strand, type, name):
     28..80      -  misc_feature   bom (fragment): basis of mobility region from pBR322
    235..614     +  enhancer       CMV enhancer: human cytomegalovirus immediate early enhancer
    615..818     +  promoter       CMV promoter: human cytomegalovirus (CMV) immediate early promoter
    820..839     +  promoter       PLtetO-1 promoter (fragment): modified phage lambda PL promoter with tet operator sites (Lutz and Bujard, 1997)
    841..860     +  promoter       PLtetO-1 promoter (fragment): modified phage lambda PL promoter with tet operator sites (Lutz and Bujard, 1997)
    868..901     +  promoter       TRE3GV promoter (fragment): 3rd-generation Tet-responsive promoter that can be activated by binding of Tet-On® 3G, optimized for retroviral and lentiviral vectors
    993..1012    +  CDS            Strep-Tag II (fragment): peptide that binds Strep-Tactin®, an engineered form of streptavidin
   1053..1075    +  CDS            Strep-Tag II (fragment): peptide that binds Strep-Tactin®, an engineered form of streptavidin
   1164..3353    +  CDS            MAP3K20 (fragment): M3K20_HUMAN - Also known as MLTK, ZAK From Homo sapiens (Human).
   3407..3631    +  polyA_signal   bGH poly(A) signal: bovine growth hormone polyadenylation signal
   3635..3656    +  promoter       SV40 promoter (fragment): SV40 enhancer and early promoter
   3677..4105    +  rep_origin     f1 ori (sequence partly withheld): f1 bacteriophage origin of replication; arrow indicates direction of (+) strand synthesis
   4119..4448    +  promoter       SV40 promoter: SV40 enhancer and early promoter
   4496..4543    +  promoter       EM7 promoter: synthetic bacterial promoter&nbsp
   4562..4936    +  CDS            BleoR: antibiotic-binding protein; Sh ble from Streptoalloteichus hindustanus; confers resistance to bleomycin, phleomycin, and Zeocin™
   4946..5071    +  CDS            ble (fragment): BLE_KLEPN - Experimental evidence at protein level: Swiss-Prot protein existence level 1. Binding protein with a strong affinity to the bleomycin family of antibiotics. Binds to CL990; an antimitotic-antibiotic compound. From Klebsiella pneumoniae.
   5066..5187    +  polyA_signal   SV40 poly(A) signal: SV40 polyadenylation signal
   5260..5276    -  protein_bind   lac operator: The lac repressor binds to the lac operator to inhibit transcription in E. coli. This inhibition can be relieved by adding lactose or isopropyl-β-D-thiogalactopyranoside (IPTG). lac repressor encoded by lacI
   5284..5314    -  promoter       lac promoter: promoter for the E. coli lac operon
   5329..5350    -  protein_bind   CAP binding site: CAP binding activates transcription in the presence of cAMP. E. coli catabolite activator protein
   5363..5455    -  CDS            lacI (fragment): lac repressor; lacI; The lac repressor binds to the lac operator to inhibit transcription in E. coli. This inhibition can be relieved by adding lactose or isopropyl-β-D-thiogalactopyranoside (IPTG).
   5638..6226    -  rep_origin     ori: high-copy-number ColE1/pMB1/pBR322/pUC origin of replication
   6397..7257    -  CDS            AmpR: β-lactamase; bla; confers resistance to ampicillin, carbenicillin, and related antibiotics
   7258..7362    -  promoter       AmpR promoter: bla
>Addgene plasmid #141198 | pcDNA4/TO/Strep-HA-ZAKalpha_deltaSdeltaCTD | addgene full sequence | sequence record 300399 | Addgene NGS Result
GACGGATCGGGAGATCTCCCGATCCCCTATGGTGCACTCTCAGTACAATCTGCTCTGATGCCGCATAGTT
AAGCCAGTATCTGCTCCCTGCTTGTGTGTTGGAGGTCGCTGAGTAGTGCGCGAGCAAAATTTAAGCTACA
ACAAGGCAAGGCTTGACCGACAATTGCATGAAGAATCTGCTTAGGGTTAGGCGTTTTGCGCTGCTTCGCG
ATGTACGGGCCAGATATACGCGTTGACATTGATTATTGACTAGTTATTAATAGTAATCAATTACGGGGTC
ATTAGTTCATAGCCCATATATGGAGTTCCGCGTTACATAACTTACGGTAAATGGCCCGCCTGGCTGACCG
CCCAACGACCCCCGCCCATTGACGTCAATAATGACGTATGTTCCCATAGTAACGCCAATAGGGACTTTCC
ATTGACGTCAATGGGTGGAGTATTTACGGTAAACTGCCCACTTGGCAGTACATCAAGTGTATCATATGCC
AAGTACGCCCCCTATTGACGTCAATGACGGTAAATGGCCCGCCTGGCATTATGCCCAGTACATGACCTTA
TGGGACTTTCCTACTTGGCAGTACATCTACGTATTAGTCATCGCTATTACCATGGTGATGCGGTTTTGGC
AGTACATCAATGGGCGTGGATAGCGGTTTGACTCACGGGGATTTCCAAGTCTCCACCCCATTGACGTCAA
TGGGAGTTTGTTTTGGCACCAAAATCAACGGGACTTTCCAAAATGTCGTAACAACTCCGCCCCATTGACG
CAAATGGGCGGTAGGCGTGTACGGTGGGAGGTCTATATAAGCAGAGCTCTCCCTATCAGTGATAGAGATC
TCCCTATCAGTGATAGAGATCGTCGACGAGCTCGTTTAGTGAACCGTCAGATCGCCTGGAGACGCCATCC
ACGCTGTTTTGACCTCCATAGAAGACACCGGGACCGATCCAGCCTCCGGACTCTAGCGTTTAAACTTAAG
CTTATGGCTAGCTGGAGCCACCCGCAGTTCGAGAAAGGTGGAGGTTCCGGAGGTGGATCGGGAGGTGGAT
CGTGGAGCCACCCGCAGTTCGAAAAAGGCGCCGAGACCGCGGTCCCGAATTCTTACCCTTATGACGTCCC
CGATTACGCCGCTGCAGCGGATATCCAGCACAGTGGCGGCCGCATGTCGTCTCTCGGTGCCTCCTTTGTG
CAAATTAAATTTGATGACTTGCAGTTTTTTGAAAACTGCGGTGGAGGAAGTTTTGGGAGTGTTTATCGAG
CCAAATGGATATCACAGGACAAGGAGGTGGCTGTAAAGAAGCTCCTCAAAATAGAGAAAGAGGCAGAAAT
ACTCAGTGTCCTCAGTCACAGAAACATCATCCAGTTTTATGGAGTAATTCTTGAACCTCCCAACTATGGC
ATTGTCACAGAATATGCTTCTCTGGGATCACTCTATGATTACATTAACAGTAACAGAAGTGAGGAGATGG
ATATGGATCACATTATGACCTGGGCCACTGATGTAGCCAAAGGAATGCATTATTTACATATGGAGGCTCC
TGTCAAGGTGATTCACAGAGACCTCAAGTCAAGAAACGTTGTTATAGCTGCTGATGGAGTATTGAAGATC
TGTGACTTTGGTGCCTCTCGGTTCCATAACCATACAACACACATGTCCTTGGTTGGAACTTTCCCATGGA
TGGCTCCAGAAGTTATCCAGAGTCTCCCTGTGTCAGAAACTTGTGACACATATTCCTATGGTGTGGTTCT
CTGGGAGATGCTAACAAGGGAGGTCCCCTTTAAAGGTTTGGAAGGATTACAAGTAGCTTGGCTTGTAGTG
GAAAAAAACGAGAGATTAACCATTCCAAGCAGTTGCCCCAGAAGTTTTGCTGAACTGTTACATCAGTGTT
GGGAAGCTGATGCCAAGAAACGGCCATCATTCAAGCAAATCATTTCAATCCTGGAGTCCATGTCAAATGA
CACGAGCCTTCCTGACAAGTGTAACTCATTCCTACACAACAAGGCGGAGTGGAGGTGCGAAATTGAGGCA
ACTCTTGAGAGGCTAAAGAAACTAGAGCGTGATCTCAGCTTTAAGGAGCAGGAGCTTAAAGAACGAGAAA
GACGTTTAAAGATGTGGGAGCAAAAGCTGACAGAGCAGTCCAACACCCCGCTGCTGCCTTCCTTTGAGAT
TGGTGCATGGACGGAAGACGATGTGTATTGTTGGGTTCAGCAGCTCGTCAGAAAAGGTGACTCTTCAGCA
GAGATGAGTGTATATGCAAGCTTGTTTAAAGAAAACAACATTACAGGGAAGCGGCTGCTGCTGCTGGAGG
AAGAAGACCTGAAAGACATGGGCATTGTCTCCAAGGGGCATATCATTCACTTCAAGTCAGCCATTGAGAA
ATTAACCCATGATTACATAAATTTGTTTCACTTCCCACCACTAATTAAGGACTCAGGAGGTGAACCTGAA
GAAAATGAGGAAAAAATAGTGAACCTGGAACTGGTTTTTGGTTTTCACTTGAAACCAGGAACTGGCCCAC
AGGATTGTAAGTGGAAAATGTATATGGAGATGGATGGGGATGAAATTGCAATAACCTACATAAAAGATGT
GACATTCAACACTAACCTACCTGATGCGGAGATTTTAAAGATGACAAAGCCACCATTTGTAATGGAGAAG
TGGATTGTAGGAATAGCAAAAAGTCAGACTGTGGAGTGCACTGTCACATATGAGAGTGATGTTAGAACTC
CAAAAAGCACTAAACATGTCCATTTGATTCAGTGGAGTAGAACAAAACCTCAGGATGAAGTGAAAGCAGT
CCAACTTGCCATTCAGACATTATTCACCAATTCAGATGGCAACCCTGGAAGCAGGTCCGACTCAAGTGCT
GATTGCCAGTGGTTAGATACTCTGAGGATGCGGCAGATTGCATCCAACACTTCTTTACAGCGTTCCCAGA
GCAATCCTATTCTGGGGTCACCGTTCTTCTCACACTTTGATGGCCAGGATTCCTACGCTGCTGCTGTGAG
ACGGCCCCAGGTGCCCATTAAGTATCAACAGATTACACCTGTGAACCAGTCCAGAAGCTCGTCTCCTACT
CAGTATGGACTGACCAAAAACTTCTCTTCCCTACATCTCAACTCTAGGGACAGTGGCTTTTCCAGTGGCA
ATACTGACACCTCTTCAGAGAAGTTCTACAGGGTTTCTCAGTCAGCACTCAATCCTCACCAGTCGCCTGA
CTTCAAGAGAAGCCCCAGGGACCTCCACCAACCCAACACCATACCAGGGATGCCTTTGCACCCTGAGACT
GACTCAAGAGCCAGTGAAGAGGACAGCAAAGTCAGCGAAGGGGGCTGGACAAAAGTGGAATACTAAGCGG
CCGCTCGAGTCTAGAGGGCCCGTTTAAACCCGCTGATCAGCCTCGACTGTGCCTTCTAGTTGCCAGCCAT
CTGTTGTTTGCCCCTCCCCCGTGCCTTCCTTGACCCTGGAAGGTGCCACTCCCACTGTCCTTTCCTAATA
AAATGAGGAAATTGCATCGCATTGTCTGAGTAGGTGTCATTCTATTCTGGGGGGTGGGGTGGGGCAGGAC
AGCAAGGGGGAGGATTGGGAAGACAATAGCAGGCATGCTGGGGATGCGGTGGGCTCTATGGCTTCTGAGG
CGGAAAGAACCAGCTGGGGCTCTAGGGGGTATCCCC
[124 nt withheld, positions 3677-3800]
C
[91 nt withheld, positions 3802-3892]
A
[49 nt withheld, positions 3894-3942]
CCTTTGACGTTGGAGTCCACGTTCTTT
[37 nt withheld, positions 3970-4006]
ACCCTATCTCGGTCTATTCTTTTGATTTATAAGGGATTTTGCCGATTTCGGCCTATTGGTTAAAAAATGA
GCTGATTTAACAAAAATTTAACGCGAATTAATTCTGTGGAATGTGTGTCAGTTAGGGTGTGGAAAGTCCC
CAGGCTCCCCAGCAGGCAGAAGTATGCAAAGCATGCATCTCAATTAGTCAGCAACCAGGTGTGGAAAGTC
CCCAGGCTCCCCAGCAGGCAGAAGTATGCAAAGCATGCATCTCAATTAGTCAGCAACCATAGTCCCGCCC
CTAACTCCGCCCATCCCGCCCCTAACTCCGCCCAGTTCCGCCCATTCTCCGCCCCATGGCTGACTAATTT
TTTTTATTTATGCAGAGGCCGAGGCCGCCTCTGCCTCTGAGCTATTCCAGAAGTAGTGAGGAGGCTTTTT
TGGAGGCCTAGGCTTTTGCAAAAAGCTCCCGGGAGCTTGTATATCCATTTTCGGATCTGATCAGCACGTG
TTGACAATTAATCATCGGCATAGTATATCGGCATAGTATAATACGACAAGGTGAGGAACTAAACCATGGC
CAAGTTGACCAGTGCCGTTCCGGTGCTCACCGCGCGCGACGTCGCCGGAGCGGTCGAGTTCTGGACCGAC
CGGCTCGGGTTCTCCCGGGACTTCGTGGAGGACGACTTCGCCGGTGTGGTCCGGGACGACGTGACCCTGT
TCATCAGCGCGGTCCAGGACCAGGTGGTGCCGGACAACACCCTGGCCTGGGTGTGGGTGCGCGGCCTGGA
CGAGCTGTACGCCGAGTGGTCGGAGGTCGTGTCCACGAACTTCCGGGACGCCTCCGGGCCGGCCATGACC
GAGATCGGCGAGCAGCCGTGGGGGCGGGAGTTCGCCCTGCGCGACCCGGCCGGCAACTGCGTGCACTTCG
TGGCCGAGGAGCAGGACTGACACGTGCTACGAGATTTCGATTCCACCGCCGCCTTCTATGAAAGGTTGGG
CTTCGGAATCGTTTTCCGGGACGCCGGCTGGATGATCCTCCAGCGCGGGGATCTCATGCTGGAGTTCTTC
GCCCACCCCAACTTGTTTATTGCAGCTTATAATGGTTACAAATAAAGCAATAGCATCACAAATTTCACAA
ATAAAGCATTTTTTTCACTGCATTCTAGTTGTGGTTTGTCCAAACTCATCAATGTATCTTATCATGTCTG
TATACCGTCGACCTCTAGCTAGAGCTTGGCGTAATCATGGTCATAGCTGTTTCCTGTGTGAAATTGTTAT
CCGCTCACAATTCCACACAACATACGAGCCGGAAGCATAAAGTGTAAAGCCTGGGGTGCCTAATGAGTGA
GCTAACTCACATTAATTGCGTTGCGCTCACTGCCCGCTTTCCAGTCGGGAAACCTGTCGTGCCAGCTGCA
TTAATGAATCGGCCAACGCGCGGGGAGAGGCGGTTTGCGTATTGGGCGCTCTTCCGCTTCCTCGCTCACT
GACTCGCTGCGCTCGGTCGTTCGGCTGCGGCGAGCGGTATCAGCTCACTCAAAGGCGGTAATACGGTTAT
CCACAGAATCAGGGGATAACGCAGGAAAGAACATGTGAGCAAAAGGCCAGCAAAAGGCCAGGAACCGTAA
AAAGGCCGCGTTGCTGGCGTTTTTCCATAGGCTCCGCCCCCCTGACGAGCATCACAAAAATCGACGCTCA
AGTCAGAGGTGGCGAAACCCGACAGGACTATAAAGATACCAGGCGTTTCCCCCTGGAAGCTCCCTCGTGC
GCTCTCCTGTTCCGACCCTGCCGCTTACCGGATACCTGTCCGCCTTTCTCCCTTCGGGAAGCGTGGCGCT
TTCTCATAGCTCACGCTGTAGGTATCTCAGTTCGGTGTAGGTCGTTCGCTCCAAGCTGGGCTGTGTGCAC
GAACCCCCCGTTCAGCCCGACCGCTGCGCCTTATCCGGTAACTATCGTCTTGAGTCCAACCCGGTAAGAC
ACGACTTATCGCCACTGGCAGCAGCCACTGGTAACAGGATTAGCAGAGCGAGGTATGTAGGCGGTGCTAC
AGAGTTCTTGAAGTGGTGGCCTAACTACGGCTACACTAGAAGAACAGTATTTGGTATCTGCGCTCTGCTG
AAGCCAGTTACCTTCGGAAAAAGAGTTGGTAGCTCTTGATCCGGCAAACAAACCACCGCTGGTAGCGGTG
GTTTTTTTGTTTGCAAGCAGCAGATTACGCGCAGAAAAAAAGGATCTCAAGAAGATCCTTTGATCTTTTC
TACGGGGTCTGACGCTCAGTGGAACGAAAACTCACGTTAAGGGATTTTGGTCATGAGATTATCAAAAAGG
ATCTTCACCTAGATCCTTTTAAATTAAAAATGAAGTTTTAAATCAATCTAAAGTATATATGAGTAAACTT
GGTCTGACAGTTACCAATGCTTAATCAGTGAGGCACCTATCTCAGCGATCTGTCTATTTCGTTCATCCAT
AGTTGCCTGACTCCCCGTCGTGTAGATAACTACGATACGGGAGGGCTTACCATCTGGCCCCAGTGCTGCA
ATGATACCGCGAGACCCACGCTCACCGGCTCCAGATTTATCAGCAATAAACCAGCCAGCCGGAAGGGCCG
AGCGCAGAAGTGGTCCTGCAACTTTATCCGCCTCCATCCAGTCTATTAATTGTTGCCGGGAAGCTAGAGT
AAGTAGTTCGCCAGTTAATAGTTTGCGCAACGTTGTTGCCATTGCTACAGGCATCGTGGTGTCACGCTCG
TCGTTTGGTATGGCTTCATTCAGCTCCGGTTCCCAACGATCAAGGCGAGTTACATGATCCCCCATGTTGT
GCAAAAAAGCGGTTAGCTCCTTCGGTCCTCCGATCGTTGTCAGAAGTAAGTTGGCCGCAGTGTTATCACT
CATGGTTATGGCAGCACTGCATAATTCTCTTACTGTCATGCCATCCGTAAGATGCTTTTCTGTGACTGGT
GAGTACTCAACCAAGTCATTCTGAGAATAGTGTATGCGGCGACCGAGTTGCTCTTGCCCGGCGTCAATAC
GGGATAATACCGCGCCACATAGCAGAACTTTAAAAGTGCTCATCATTGGAAAACGTTCTTCGGGGCGAAA
ACTCTCAAGGATCTTACCGCTGTTGAGATCCAGTTCGATGTAACCCACTCGTGCACCCAACTGATCTTCA
GCATCTTTTACTTTCACCAGCGTTTCTGGGTGAGCAAAAACAGGAAGGCAAAATGCCGCAAAAAAGGGAA
TAAGGGCGACACGGAAATGTTGAATACTCATACTCTTCCTTTTTCAATATTATTGAAGCATTTATCAGGG
TTATTGTCTCATGAGCGGATACATATTTGAATGTATTTAGAAAAATAAACAAATAGGGGTTCCGCGCACA
TTTCCCCGAAAAGTGCCACCTGACGTC
